Addgene plasmid #101709: YPRCΔ15Ω2
Purpose: (Empty Backbone) GoldenBraid vector pDGB2Ω2, adapted for S. cerevisiae genome integration by flanking the GB cassette with recombination arms of homology for integration at the YPRCΔ15 solo LTR loci
Depositing lab: Elena Caro Bernat. Depositing organization: Centro de Biotecnología y Genómica de Plantas (UPM/INIA). Publication: Adaptation of the GoldenBraid modular cloning system and creation of a toolkit for the expression of heterologous proteins in yeast mitochondria. Perez-Gonzalez A, Kniewel R, Veldhuizen M, Verma HK, Navarro-Rodriguez M, Rubio LM, Caro E. BMC Biotechnol. 2017 Nov 13;17(1):80. doi: 10.1186/s12896-017-0393-y. PubMed 29132331.
Backbone
  Vector backbone: pDGB2Ω1
  Backbone manufacturer: GoldenBraid 2.0
  Modifications to backbone: flanking of the GoldenBraid cloning cassette with YPRCΔ15 arms of homology for integration in the yeast genome
  Vector type: Yeast Expression
Growth in bacteria
  Bacterial resistance: Spectinomycin, 50 μg/mL
  Growth temperature: 37°C
  Growth strain: DH5alpha
  Copy number: Unknown
Terms and licenses: Academic/Nonprofit Terms; Industry Terms: Not Available to Industry
How to cite: YPRCΔ15Ω2 was a gift from Elena Caro Bernat (Addgene plasmid # 101709 ; http://n2t.net/addgene:101709 ; RRID:Addgene_101709)
