[The description below was written by a language model from this plasmid's Addgene catalogue record and pLannotate feature annotations shown in this document.]
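Description:
YPRCΔ15Ω2 is an empty GoldenBraid 2.0 destination vector adapted for chromosomal integration in Saccharomyces cerevisiae. It is an omega-level plasmid; the purpose field describes it as pDGB2Ω2, whereas the backbone field lists pDGB2Ω1, a discrepancy the record does not resolve. The modification made to the parent vector was to flank the GoldenBraid cloning cassette with homology arms matching the YPRCΔ15 solo LTR locus, so that whatever is assembled in the cassette can be inserted into the yeast genome by homologous recombination rather than maintained episomally. In keeping with that design, the 4.4 kb annotated sequence shows no yeast replication origin and no yeast selectable marker, so any marker would have to be supplied as part of the assembled cargo.

In E. coli the plasmid replicates from a high-copy ColE1/pUC-type origin and is selected with spectinomycin through the aadA gene, which sits next to short remnants of an integron promoter and a gentamicin resistance gene. The cloning cassette is a lacZα unit with the lac promoter, lac operator, CAP binding site and a pUC-type multiple cloning site. In GoldenBraid vectors this unit is displaced by incoming parts during Type IIS assembly, allowing blue/white screening of recombinants. The annotation tool did not label the homology arms as such, but yeast-derived sequences, namely a tRNA and fragments of an uncertain S. cerevisiae open reading frame, lie on one side of the lacZα cassette and probably belong to the upstream genomic arm. The unannotated stretch on the other side may hold the second arm. The vector belongs to a toolkit built for modular assembly and expression of heterologous proteins in yeast, including proteins targeted to mitochondria.
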