Features (pLannotate 1.2.2; 14 found; start..end, strand, type, name):
     68..91      -  promoter       Pc promoter (fragment): intI1 (promoter lies within the coding sequence); class 1 integron promoter
    317..388     -  ncRNA          tRNA: Accession: RF00005 - tRNA
    790..876     -  CDS            YC018_YEAST (fragment): Protein uncertain: Swiss-Prot protein existence level 5. From Saccharomyces cerevisiae (strain ATCC 204508 / S288c) (Baker's yeast).
    876..956     -  CDS            YC018_YEAST (fragment): Protein uncertain: Swiss-Prot protein existence level 5. From Saccharomyces cerevisiae (strain ATCC 204508 / S288c) (Baker's yeast).
   1228..1327    +  misc_feature   bom (fragment): basis of mobility region from pBR322
   1333..1490    -  CDS            lacZα (fragment): LacZα fragment of β-galactosidase; lacZ fragment
   1487..1543    +  misc_feature   MCS: pUC18/19 multiple cloning site
   1580..1596    -  protein_bind   lac operator: The lac repressor binds to the lac operator to inhibit transcription in E. coli. This inhibition can be relieved by adding lactose or isopropyl-β-D-thiogalactopyranoside (IPTG). lac repressor encoded by lacI
   1604..1634    -  promoter       lac promoter: promoter for the E. coli lac operon
   1649..1670    -  protein_bind   CAP binding site: CAP binding activates transcription in the presence of cAMP. E. coli catabolite activator protein
   1683..1725    -  CDS            lacI (fragment): lac repressor; lacI; The lac repressor binds to the lac operator to inhibit transcription in E. coli. This inhibition can be relieved by adding lactose or isopropyl-β-D-thiogalactopyranoside (IPTG).
   2783..3371    -  rep_origin     ori: high-copy-number ColE1/pMB1/pBR322/pUC origin of replication
   3462..4250    -  CDS            aadA: S3AD_ECOLX - Experimental evidence at protein level: Swiss-Prot protein existence level 1. Mediates bacterial resistance to the antibiotics streptomycin and spectinomycin. From Escherichia coli.
   4257..4313    -  CDS            GmR (fragment): gentamycin acetyltransferase; aacC1; confers resistance to gentamycin
>Addgene plasmid #101709 | YPRCΔ15Ω2 | addgene full sequence | sequence record 199843 | Addgene NGS Result
ACCACCGCTGCGTTCGGTCAAGGTTCTGGACCAGTTGCGTGAGCGCATACGCTACTTGCATTACAGCTTA
CGAACCGAACAGGCTTATGTCCACTGGGTTCGTGCCTTCATCCGTTTCCACGGTGTGCGTCACCCGGCAA
CCTTGGGTAGCAGCGAAGTCGAGGCATTTCTGTCCTGGTGGGCGGCCGCTAGGGATAACAGGGTAATCGA
GATAGTTTGACGTTCGTTTTTTACTTTGAATATACTCGTAGTCTTTTTACTTTTTGAGTATAAAAAAAAA
ATGACTAGCAAAATAAAATTAGTAGTCTAAAAAAGAAAGCTCGCACTCAGGATCGAACTAAGGACCAACA
GATTTGCAATCTGCTGCGCTACCACTGCGCCATACGAGCTTTTGAATTATGGTAATTTTGATTATCCTAG
AATGTTATATCTCAATATCTCAATATATTTTGGACATCTATGAAACACCCATAAAGCAGCCGCTACCAAA
CAGACAAGATTCAGTATGTAAGGTAAATACCTTTTTGCACAGTTAAACTACCCAAACTTATTAAAGCTTG
ATAAATTACTGAAATTCCACCTTTCAGTTAGATTCAGGCCTCATATAGATTAGATATAGGGTACGTAACA
TTCTGTCAACCAAGTTGTTGGAATGAAAGTCTAAAATGTCATCTATTCGGTAGCACTCATGTTACTAGTA
TACTGTCACATGCGGTGTAACGTGGGGACATAAAACAGACATCAAATATAATGGAAGCTGAAATGCAAAG
ATCGATAATGTAATAGGAATGAAACATATAAAACGAAAGGAGAAGTAATGGTAATATTAGTATGTAGAAA
TACCGATTCAATTTTGGGGATTCTTATATTCTCGAGAGAATTTCTAGTATAATCTGTATACATAATATTA
TAGGCTTTACCAACAATGGAATTTCGACAATTATCATATTATTCACCAATTAATCACAAGTTGGTAATGA
GTTTGATAACAAGTTACTTTCTTAACAACGTTAGTATCGTCAAAACACTCGGTTTTACTCGAGCTTGTAG
CACAATAATACCGTGTAGAGTTCTGTATTGTTCTTCTTAGTGCTTGTATATGCTCATCCCGACCTTCCAT
TGATATCGGTCTCAGTCAGGAGTGAGACGCACAGCTTGTCTGTAAGCGGATGCCGGGAGCAGACAAGCCC
GTCAGGGCGCGTCAGCGGGTGTTGGCGGGTGTCGGGGCTGGCTTAACTATGCGGCATCAGAGCAGATTGT
ACTGAGAGTGCACCATATGCGGTGTGAAATACCGCACAGATGCGTAAGGAGAAAATACCGCATCAGGCGC
CATTCGCCATTCAGGCTGCGCAACTGTTGGGAAGGGCGATCGGTGCGGGCCTCTTCGCTATTACGCCAGC
TGGCGAAAGGGGGATGTGCTGCAAGGCGATTAAGTTGGGTAACGCCAGGGTTTTCCCAGTCACGACGTTG
TAAAACGACGGCCAGTGAATTCGAGCTCGGTACCCGGGGATCCTCTAGAGTCGACCTGCAGGCATGCAAG
CTTGGCGTAATCATGGTCATAGCTGTTTCCTGTGTGAAATTGTTATCCGCTCACAATTCCACACAACATA
CGAGCCGGAAGCATAAAGTGTAAAGCCTGGGGTGCCTAATGAGTGAGCTAACTCACATTAATTGCGTTGC
GCTCACTGCCCGCTTTCCAGTCGGGAAACCTGTCGTGCCAGCTGCGTCTCACGCTTGAGACCGATATCTT
TGCGAAACCCTATGCTCTGTTGTTCGGATTTGAAATTTTAAAACTACATTAATGTGTTAGTTTTTCTTTC
TTTCTTTCTTTGTCTTGACGTGATTTGGACTTCTGTCTTGCATTCGCGTCCATTCATCTGACCCAATATT
CCTTTTGGTTTTGTTATCCTTATAAAAAGAAAGGAAGCTTCTTAGAGGGAAAAAAATGATGAAGAGTAAT
GCCAAAATATAAATAAATAAATAAATATGAAAATCATTTTCTATTTTTAATAGAATAAGAAGAGCATCTT
AAGATTACAATTTCAAGAAATAGTTTACACAGTATATCCAATAACTCCAATAAACTACTTTCCTATACAA
ATTTCTATGGTGGGATTAATAGTAAAACTTCTGTACTTCTCTAATTCACCAAGAAATTAAGGTAAACATC
TGGTAAGCACTATCCAGCTTTTTGCTATTACACATATGGCTTTTCTGCAATCATTTCTTCCCATTTTGTC
TCAAGCCGTTAGTCTTGAAACCACAGGCGGAGTAGAGTTACTTGATGCGGTATTTTACATGCCTTTTTTC
ACTGCAAAAAAAATGAAATACATATTTACACGATTTGCAGGACAGTTTACGATAGTGAGTATGCAGAATA
GTTAACACCTTTGTTTTATCCTTTTGTGTCTTAATTATATGATATAAAGGCGCCTGGCGTTATCGGATAG
TAATAGATGCTAGTTATCAACATTTCACAATTGAAGGAAATAAAGTTGAAGTACTCAACAAAAACTTACT
TCAGAATTAAATTTTTGGGGGGAACATAGGCATCCTATGACAGGTGACCACAAGCCCCTCAACGCAATCT
AATATTTTACAAAGTGGTAAAATTCTTTCGTTCTTCGTTTTAATATACAGTCATTTATTGATTCTATTAC
ATTAATATTCCTACGCTTCGGCTCACATAATTAACAGGACTTCGAGTCCGTTAAACTTGGGATCAACTAA
TTTCTACGGATTAGGGATAACAGGGTAATGCGGCCGCCGCGTTGCTGGCGTTTTTCCATAGGCTCCGCCC
CCCTGACGAGCATCACAAAAATCGACGCTCAAGTCAGAGGTGGCGAAACCCGACAGGACTATAAAGATAC
CAGGCGTTTCCCCCTGGAAGCTCCCTCGTGCGCTCTCCTGTTCCGACCCTGCCGCTTACCGGATACCTGT
CCGCCTTTCTCCCTTCGGGAAGCGTGGCGCTTTCTCATAGCTCACGCTGTAGGTATCTCAGTTCGGTGTA
GGTCGTTCGCTCCAAGCTGGGCTGTGTGCACGAACCCCCCGTTCAGCCCGACCGCTGCGCCTTATCCGGT
AACTATCGTCTTGAGTCCAACCCGGTAAGACACGACTTATCGCCACTGGCAGCAGCCACTGGTAACAGGA
TTAGCAGAGCGAGGTATGTAGGCGGTGCTACAGAGTTCTTGAAGTGGTGGCCTAACTACGGCTACACTAG
AAGGACAGTATTTGGTATCTGCGCTCTGCTGAAGCCAGTTACCTTCGGAAAAAGAGTTGGTAGCTCTTGA
TCCGGCAAACAAACCACCGCTGGTAGCGGTGGTTTTTTTGTTTGCAAGCAGCAGATTACGCGCAGAAAAA
AAGGATCTCAAGAAGATCCTTTGATCTTTTCTACGGGGTCTGACGCTCAGTGGAACGAAAACTCACGTTA
AGGGATTTTGGTCATGCATTCTAGGTGATTATTTGCCGACTACCTTGGTGATCTCGCCTTTCACGTAGTG
GACAAATTCTTCCAACTGATCTGCGCGCGAGGCCAAGCGATCTTCTTCTTGTCCAAGATAAGCCTGTCTA
GCTTCAAGTATGACGGGCTGATACTGGGCCGGCAGGCGCTCCATTGCCCAGTCGGCAGCGACATCCTTCG
GCGCGATTTTGCCGGTTACTGCGCTGTACCAAATGCGGGACAACGTAAGCACTACATTTCGCTCATCACC
AGCCCAGTCGGGCGGCGAGTTCCATAGCGTTAAGGTTTCATTTAGCGCCTCAAATAGATCCTGTTCAGGA
ACCGGATCAAAGAGTTCCTCCGCCGCTGGACCTACCAAGGCAACGCTATGTTCTCTTGCTTTTGTCAGCA
AGATAGCCAGATCAATGTCGATCGTGGCTGGCTCGAAGATACCTGCAAGAATGTCATTGCGCTGCCATTC
TCCAAATTGCAGTTCGCGCTTAGCTGGATAACGCCACGGAATGATGTCGTCGTGCACAACAATGGTGACT
TCTACAGCGCGGAGAATCTCGCTCTCTCCAGGGGAAGCCGAAGTTTCCAAAAGGTCGTTGATCAAAGCTC
GCCGCGTTGTTTCATCAAGCCTTACGGTCACCGTAACCAGCAAATCAATATCACTGTGTGGCTTCAGGCC
GCCATCCACTGCGGAGCCGTACAAATGTACGGCCAGCAACGTCGGTTCGAGATGGCGCTCGATGACGCCA
ACTACCTCTGATAGTTGAGTCGATACTTCGGCGATCACCGCTTCCCTCATAATGTTTAACTTTGTTTTAG
GGCGACTGCCCTGCTGCGTAACATCGTTGCTGCTCCATAACATCAAACATCGACCCACGGCGTAACGCGC
TTGCTGCTTGGATGCCCGAGGCATAGACTGTACCCCAAAAAAACAGTCATAACAAGCCATGAAAACCGCC
ACTGCGCCGTT
