>Addgene plasmid #101709 | YPRCΔ15Ω2 | depositor partial sequence | sequence record 192457 | AOH-GoldenBraid cloning cassette-AOH
GCGGCCGCTAGGGATAACAGGGTAATCGAGATAGTTTGACGTTCGTTTTTTACTTTGAATATACTCGTAG
TCTTTTTACTTTTTGAGTATAAAAAAAAAATGACTAGCAAAATAAAATTAGTAGTCTAAAAAAGAAAGCT
CGCACTCAGGATCGAACTAAGGACCAACAGATTTGCAATCTGCTGCGCTACCACTGCGCCATACGAGCTT
TTGAATTATGGTAATTTTGATTATCCTAGAATGTTATATCTCAATATCTCAATATATTTTGGACATCTAT
GAAACACCCATAAAGCAGCCGCTACCAAACAGACAAGATTCAGTATGTAAGGTAAATACCTTTTTGCACA
GTTAAACTACCCAAACTTATTAAAGCTTGATAAATTACTGAAATTCCACCTTTCAGTTAGATTCAGGCCT
CATATAGATTAGATATAGGGTACGTAACATTCTGTCAACCAAGTTGTTGGAATGAAAGTCTAAAATGTCA
TCTATTCGGTAGCACTCATGTTACTAGTATACTGTCACATGCGGTGTAACGTGGGGACATAAAACAGACA
TCAAATATAATGGAAGCTGAAATGCAAAGATCGATAATGTAATAGGAATGAAACATATAAAACGAAAGGA
GAAGTAATGGTAATATTAGTATGTAGAAATACCGATTCAATTTTGGGGATTCTTATATTCTCGAGAGAAT
TTCTAGTATAATCTGTATACATAATATTATAGGCTTTACCAACAATGGAATTTCGACAATTATCATATTA
TTCACCAATTAATCACAAGTTGGTAATGAGTTTGATAACAAGTTACTTTCTTAACAACGTTAGTATCGTC
AAAACACTCGGTTTTACTCGAGCTTGTAGCACAATAATACCGTGTAGAGTTCTGTATTGTTCTTCTTAGT
GCTTGTATATGCTCATCCCGACCTTCCATTGATATCGGTCTCAGTCAGGAGTGAGACGCACAGCTTGTCT
GTAAGCGGATGCCGGGAGCAGACAAGCCCGTCAGGGCGCGTCAGCGGGTGTTGGCGGGTGTCGGGGCTGG
CTTAACTATGCGGCATCAGAGCAGATTGTACTGAGAGTGCACCATATGCGGTGTGAAATACCGCACAGAT
GCGTAAGGAGAAAATACCGCATCAGGCGCCATTCGCCATTCAGGCTGCGCAACTGTTGGGAAGGGCGATC
GGTGCGGGCCTCTTCGCTATTACGCCAGCTGGCGAAAGGGGGATGTGCTGCAAGGCGATTAAGTTGGGTA
ACGCCAGGGTTTTCCCAGTCACGACGTTGTAAAACGACGGCCAGTGAATTCGAGCTCGGTACCCGGGGAT
CCTCTAGAGTCGACCTGCAGGCATGCAAGCTTGGCGTAATCATGGTCATAGCTGTTTCCTGTGTGAAATT
GTTATCCGCTCACAATTCCACACAACATACGAGCCGGAAGCATAAAGTGTAAAGCCTGGGGTGCCTAATG
AGTGAGCTAACTCACATTAATTGCGTTGCGCTCACTGCCCGCTTTCCAGTCGGGAAACCTGTCGTGCCAG
CTGCGTCTCACGCTTGAGACCGATATCTTTGCGAAACCCTATGCTCTGTTGTTCGGATTTGAAATTTTAA
AACTACATTAATGTGTTAGTTTTTCTTTCTTTCTTTCTTTGTCTTGACGTGATTTGGACTTCTGTCTTGC
ATTCGCGTCCATTCATCTGACCCAATATTCCTTTTGGTTTTGTTATCCTTATAAAAAGAAAGGAAGCTTC
TTAGAGGGAAAAAAATGATGAAGAGTAATGCCAAAATATAAATAAATAAATAAATATGAAAATCATTTTC
TATTTTTAATAGAATAAGAAGAGCATCTTAAGATTACAATTTCAAGAAATAGTTTACACAGTATATCCAA
TAACTCCAATAAACTACTTTCCTATACAAATTTCTATGGTGGGATTAATAGTAAAACTTCTGTACTTCTC
TAATTCACCAAGAAATTAAGGTAAACATCTGGTAAGCACTATCCAGCTTTTTGCTATTACACATATGGCT
TTTCTGCAATCATTTCTTCCCATTTTGTCTCAAGCCGTTAGTCTTGAAACCACAGGCGGAGTAGAGTTAC
TTGATGCGGTATTTTACATGCCTTTTTTCACTGCAAAAAAAATGAAATACATATTTACACGATTTGCAGG
ACAGTTTACGATAGTGAGTATGCAGAATAGTTAACACCTTTGTTTTATCCTTTTGTGTCTTAATTATATG
ATATAAAGGCGCCTGGCGTTATCGGATAGTAATAGATGCTAGTTATCAACATTTCACAATTGAAGGAAAT
AAAGTTGAAGTACTCAACAAAAACTTACTTCAGAATTAAATTTTTGGGGGGAACATAGGCATCCTATGAC
AGGTGACCACAAGCCCCTCAACGCAATCTAATATTTTACAAAGTGGTAAAATTCTTTCGTTCTTCGTTTT
AATATACAGTCATTTATTGATTCTATTACATTAATATTCCTACGCTTCGGCTCACATAATTAACAGGACT
TCGAGTCCGTTAAACTTGGGATCAACTAATTTCTACGGATTAGGGATAACAGGGTAATGCGGCCGC
